Addgene plasmid #66091: AP332-4
Purpose: co-expression of Cas9 and a sgRNA targeting 5'end of C.elegans K08F4.2
Depositing lab: Geraldine Seydoux. Depositing organization: Johns Hopkins University and School of Medicine. Publication: Scalable and versatile genome editing using linear DNAs with microhomology to Cas9 Sites in Caenorhabditis elegans. Paix A, Wang Y, Smith HE, Lee CY, Calidas D, Lu T, Smith J, Schmidt H, Krause MW, Seydoux G. Genetics. 2014 Dec;198(4):1347-56. doi: 10.1534/genetics.114.170423. Epub 2014 Sep 23. PubMed 25249454.
Backbone
  Vector backbone: pDD162
  Backbone manufacturer: Goldstein lab Plasmid 47549
  Vector type: Worm Expression, CRISPR
Growth in bacteria
  Bacterial resistance: Ampicillin, 100 μg/mL
  Growth temperature: 37°C
  Growth strain: DH5alpha
  Copy number: Unknown
Gene/Insert
  Gene/Insert name: sgRNA for APs4
  gRNA/shRNA sequence: tattaaatgcagataacct
  Promoter: U6
  Cloning method: Unknown
  Sequencing primers: 5′ tatgaaatgcctacaccctctc
Terms and licenses: Academic/Nonprofit Terms; Industry Terms: Not Available to Industry
Depositor comments: From the depositor: Each positive clones had been sequenced for correct insertion of the sgRNA . However the PCR could have created some mutation in the plasmid backbone (containing also the Cas9 gene) and we didnt sequenced the full plasmid, therefore we recommend to use a mix of several positive clones. It is why we provide several clones containing the same sgRNA insert.
How to cite: AP332-4 was a gift from Geraldine Seydoux (Addgene plasmid # 66091 ; http://n2t.net/addgene:66091 ; RRID:Addgene_66091)
