[The description below was written by a language model from this plasmid's Addgene catalogue record.]
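Description:
AP332-4 is a C. elegans CRISPR expression plasmid built on the pDD162 backbone, a worm vector that carries a Cas9 gene together with a single-guide RNA cassette so that both components of the nuclease are supplied from one plasmid. It is propagated in E. coli under ampicillin selection. The record does not give the copy number or origin of replication, and it does not state the promoter driving Cas9 or any other backbone elements. No feature table is provided, so the detailed layout of the plasmid cannot be described from the record.

The construct-specific payload is an sgRNA, listed as "sgRNA for APs4", expressed from a U6 promoter, an RNA polymerase III promoter commonly used to produce small, defined transcripts such as guide RNAs. The guide directs Cas9 to a site at the 5' end of the C. elegans gene K08F4.2, where a double-strand break can be repaired to introduce edits. The associated work concerns genome editing in worms using linear DNA repair templates with short homology to Cas9 cut sites, so this plasmid is presumably the nuclease and guide source for modifications near the start of that gene.

The depositor notes that each clone was sequence-verified only for correct insertion of the sgRNA. Because the guide was introduced by a PCR step, mutations elsewhere in the backbone, including in Cas9, cannot be excluded, as the full plasmid was not sequenced. For that reason several independent clones carrying the same guide were deposited, of which this is one, and the depositor recommends using a mix of them.
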