>Addgene plasmid #66091 | AP332-4 | addgene partial sequence | sequence record 117347 | M13pUC-Fwd 5'-CCCAGTCACGACGTTGTAAAACG-3'
GTTGTGAGACTTTTTTCTTGGCGGCACAATAAAGTTTCCTCTTTTTGTTGGGTCACTCAACGAACACAAT
ACAAATATTTGAGCGCTCGCATTTTTCTCAACCTTTCGGGTTTAAAGCACTTCAAAATGGAATTGAAGAG
AGATTGTGAAAGTACATCAGACAGAATCACATTTTGATAGCATTCACTTCACTCAGATGCAAACTTTTCA
GTGACTATAAAAAGTCATAAAATAATAACATTAAAAAAGCAAATAAATTAGCGAGAGAATTTTTTGACAA
AAAGAAAGAAGAGTGATAGAGAAGAAGGGAATGCTTGAAAGGATTTTGCATTTATCACTAGTTTAGGCGT
AGTCTGGGACGTCGTATGGGTAGACCTTACGCTTCTTCTTTGGTGGTCCGGATCCTCCGTCTCCTCCGAG
TTGGGAGAGGTCGATACGGGTCTCGTAGAGTCCGGTGATGGATTGGTGGATGAGGGTGGCGTCGAGGACC
TCCTTGGTGGAGGTGTAACGCTTACGGTCGATGGTGGTGTCGAAGTACTTGAAGGCGGCTGGGGCTCCGA
GGTTGGTGAGGGTGAAGAGGTGGATGATGTTCTCGGCTTGCTCACGGATTGGCTTGTCACGGTGCTTGTT
GTAGGCGGAGAGGACCTTGTCGAGGTTGGCGTCGGCGAGGATGACACGCTTGGAGAACTCGGAGATTTGC
TCGATGATCTCGTCGAGGTAGTGCTTGTGTTGCTCGACGAAGAGTTGCTTTTGCTCGTTGTCCTCT
