>Addgene plasmid #66091 | AP332-4 | addgene partial sequence | sequence record 117348 | MoCloR 5'-gccacctgacgtctaagaaacc-3'
CGTATCACGAGGCCCTTTCGTCTCGCGCGTTTCGGTGATGACGGTGAAAACCTCTGACACATGCAGCTCC
CGGAGACGGTCACAGCTTGTCTGTAAGCGGATGCCGGGAGCAGACAAGCCCGTCAGGGCGCGTCAGCGGG
TGTTGGCGGGTGTCGGGGCTGGCTTAACTATGCGGCATCAGAGCAGATTGCACTGAGAGTGCACCATATG
CGGTGTGAAATACCGCACAGATGCGTAAGGAGAAAATACCGCATCAGGCGCCATTCGCCATTCAGGCTGC
GCAACTGTTGGGAAGGGCGATCGGTGCGGGCCTCTTCGCTATTACGCCAGAAATTTCACAAAAAGCACCG
ACTCGGTGCCACTTTTTCAAGTTGATAACGGACTAGCCTTATTTTAACTTGCTATTTCTAGCTCTAAAAC
AGGTTATCTGCATTTAATACAAGACATCTCGCAATAGGAGGTGTTTATATAGGGGCAACACAAGAGGCGG
CAGACATCTCGTGAGTTTGACAGAGTAGTATAAAGAGTGTGTGTGAGAGGGTGTAGGCATTTCATAACAT
ATTTTTTGTGGAATAATTTTGGAAAAAAGGTGTTTTTTTAATAATAGCTTTTATAAGAGTTTCTCAAAAA
TTGCATGCTTTTTTTGAAAAGGTTGACAAATTATAGTAGTACTAAAGTTGCTATTTTCAGGTCTCAGCAG
